>Addgene plasmid #198629 | pBad-HaloGFP-153-155 | addgene full sequence | sequence record 389866 | Addgene NGS Result
TCATACTCCCGCCATTCAGAGAAGAAACCAATTGTCCATATTGCATCAGACATTGCCGTCACTGCGTCTT
TTACTGGCTCTTCTCGCTAACCAAACCGGTAACCCCGCTTATTAAAAGCATTCTGTAACAAAGCGGGACC
AAAGCCATGACAAAAACGCGTAACAAAAGTGTCTATAATCACGGCAGAAAAGTCCACATTGATTATTTGC
ACGGCGTCACACTTTGCTATGCCATAGCATTTTTATCCATAAGATTAGCGGATCCTACCTGACGCTTTTT
ATCGCAACTCTCTACTGTTTCTCCATACCCGTTTTTTGGGCTAACAGGAGGAATTAACCATGGGGGGTTC
TCATCATCATCATCATCATGGTATGGCTAGCATGACTGGTGGACAGCAAATGGGTCGGGATCTGTACGAC
GATGACGATAAGGATCCGAGCTCGAGAATGGCAGAAATCGGTACTGGCTTTCCATTCGACCCCCATTATG
TGGAAGTCCTGGGCGAGCGCATGCACTACGTCGATGTTGGTCCGCGCGATGGCACCCCTGTGCTGTTCCT
GCACGGTAACCCGACCTCCTCCTACGTGTGGCGCAACATCATCCCGCATGTTGCACCGACCCATCGCTGC
ATTGCTCCAGACCTGATCGGTATGGGCAAATCCGACAAACCAGACCTGGGTTATTTCTTCGACGACCACG
TCCGCTTCATGGATGCCTTCATCGAAGCCCTGGGTCTGGAAGAGGTCGTCCTGGTCATTCACGACTGGGG
CTCCGCTCTGGGTTTCCACTGGGCCAAGCGCAATCCAGAGCGCGTCAAAGGTATTGCATTTATGGAGTTC
ATCCGCCCTATCCCGACCTGGGACGAATGGCCAGAATTTGCCCGCGAGACCTTCCAGGCCTTCGGTGAAA
ACGTCTATATCAAGGCCGACAAGCAGAAGAACGGCATCAAGGCGAACTTCAAGATCCGCCACAACATCGA
GGACGGCGGCGTGCAGCTCGCCTACCACTACCAGCAGAACACCCCCATCGGCGACGGCCCCGTGCTGCTG
CCCGACAACCACTACCTGAGCGTCCAGTCCAAACTTTCGAAAGACCCCAACGAGAAGCGCGATCACATGG
TCCTGCTGGAGTTCGTGACCGCCGCCGGGATCACTCTCGGCATGGACGAGCTGTACAAGGGCGGTACCGG
AGGGAGCATGGTGAGCAAGGGCGAGGAGCTGTTCACCGGGGTGGTGCCCATCCTGGTCGAGCTGGACGGC
GACGTAAACGGCCACAAGTTCAGCGTGTCCGGCGAGGGTGAGGGCGATGCCACCTACGGCAAGCTGACCC
TGAAGTTCATCTGCACCACCGGCAAGCTGCCCGTGCCCTGGCCCACCCTCGTGACCACCCTGACCTACGG
CGTGCAGTGCTTCAGCCGCTACCCCGACCACATGAAGCAGCACGACTTCTTCAAGTCCGCCATGCCCGAA
GGCTACATCCAGGAGCGCACCATCTTCTTCAAGGACGACGGCAACTACAAGACCCGCGCCGAGGTGAAGT
TCGAGGGCGACACCCTGGTGAACCGCATCGAGCTGAAGGGCATCGACTTCAAGGAGGACGGCAACATCCT
GGGGCATAAGCTGGAGTACAACCTTGGCGACGTCGGCCGCAAGCTGATCATCGATCAGAACGTTTTTATC
GAGGGTACGCTGCCGATGGGTGTCGTCCGCCCGCTGACTGAAGTCGAGATGGACCATTACCGCGAGCCGT
TCCTGAATCCTGTTGACCGCGAGCCACTGTGGCGCTTCCCAAACGAGCTGCCAATCGCCGGTGAGCCAGC
GAACATCGTCGCGCTGGTCGAAGAATACATGGACTGGCTGCACCAGTCCCCTGTCCCGAAGCTGCTGTTC
TGGGGCACCCCAGGCGTTCTGATCCCACCGGCCGAAGCCGCTCGCCTGGCCAAAAGCCTGCCTAACTGCA
AGGCTGTGGACATCGGCCCGGGTCTGAATCTGCTGCAAGAAGACAACCCGGACCTGATCGGCAGCGAGAT
CGCGCGCTGGCTGTCGACGCTCGAGATTTCCGGCTGAAAGCTTGGCTGTTTTGGCGGATGAGAGAAGATT
TTCAGCCTGATACAGATTAAATCAGAACGCAGAAGCGGTCTGATAAAACAGAATTTGCCTGGCGGCAGTA
GCGCGGTGGTCCCACCTGACCCCATGCCGAACTCAGAAGTGAAACGCCGTAGCGCCGATGGTAGTGTGGG
GTCTCCCCATGCGAGAGTAGGGAACTGCCAGGCATCAAATAAAACGAAAGGCTCAGTCGAAAGACTGGGC
CTTTCGTTTTATCTGTTGTTTGTCGGTGAACGCTCTCCTGAGTAGGACAAATCCGCCGGGAGCGGATTTG
AACGTTGCGAAGCAACGGCCCGGAGGGTGGCGGGCAGGACGCCCGCCATAAACTGCCAGGCATCAAATTA
AGCAGAAGGCCATCCTGACGGATGGCCTTTTTGCGTTTCTACAAACTCTTTTGTTTATTTTTCTAAATAC
ATTCAAATATGTATCCGCTCATGAGACAATAACCCTGATAAATGCTTCAATAATATTGAAAAAGGAAGAG
TATGAGTATTCAACATTTCCGTGTCGCCCTTATTCCCTTTTTTGCGGCATTTTGCCTTCCTGTTTTTGCT
CACCCAGAAACGCTGGTGAAAGTAAAAGATGCTGAAGATCAGTTGGGTGCACGAGTGGGTTACATCGAAC
TGGATCTCAACAGCGGTAAGATCCTTGAGAGTTTTCGCCCCGAAGAACGTTTTCCAATGATGAGCACTTT
TAAAGTTCTGCTATGTGGCGCGGTATTATCCCGTGTTGACGCCGGGCAAGAGCAACTCGGTCGCCGCATA
CACTATTCTCAGAATGACTTGGTTGAGTACTCACCAGTCACAGAAAAGCATCTTACGGATGGCATGACAG
TAAGAGAATTATGCAGTGCTGCCATAACCATGAGTGATAACACTGCGGCCAACTTACTTCTGACAACGAT
CGGAGGACCGAAGGAGCTAACCGCTTTTTTGCACAACATGGGGGATCATGTAACTCGCCTTGATCGTTGG
GAACCGGAGCTGAATGAAGCCATACCAAACGACGAGCGTGACACCACGATGCCTGTAGCAATGGCAACAA
CGTTGCGCAAACTATTAACTGGCGAACTACTTACTCTAGCTTCCCGGCAACAATTAATAGACTGGATGGA
GGCGGATAAAGTTGCAGGACCACTTCTGCGCTCGGCCCTTCCGGCTGGCTGGTTTATTGCTGATAAATCT
GGAGCCGGTGAGCGTGGGTCTCGCGGTATCATTGCAGCACTGGGGCCAGATGGTAAGCCCTCCCGTATCG
TAGTTATCTACACGACGGGGAGTCAGGCAACTATGGATGAACGAAATAGACAGATCGCTGAGATAGGTGC
CTCACTGATTAAGCATTGGTAACTGTCAGACCAAGTTTACTCATATATACTTTAGATTGATTTAAAACTT
CATTTTTAATTTAAAAGGATCTAGGTGAAGATCCTTTTTGATAATCTCATGACCAAAATCCCTTAACGTG
AGTTTTCGTTCCACTGAGCGTCAGACCCCGTAGAAAAGATCAAAGGATCTTCTTGAGATCCTTTTTTTCT
GCGCGTAATCTGCTGCTTGCAAACAAAACAACCACCGCTACCAGCGGTGGTTTGTTTGCCGGATCAAGAG
CTACCAACTCTTTTTCCGAAGGTAACTGGCTTCAGCAGAGCGCAGATACCAAATACTGTCCTTCTAGTGT
AGCCGTAGTTAGGCCACCACTTCAAGAACTCTGTAGCACCGCCTACATACCTCGCTCTGCTAATCCTGTT
ACCAGTGGCTGCTGCCAGTGGCGATAAGTCGTGTCTTACCGGGTTGGACTCAAGACGATAGTTACCGGAT
AAGGCGCAGCGGTCGGGCTGAACGGGGGGTTCGTGCACACAGCCCAGCTTGGAGCGAACGACCTACACCG
AACTGAGATACCTACAGCGTGAGCTATGAGAAAGCGCCACGCTTCCCGAAGGGAGAAAGGCGGACAGGTA
TCCGGTAAGCGGCAGGGTCGGAACAGGAGAGCGCACGAGGGAGCTTCCAGGGGGAAACGCCTGGTATCTT
TATAGTCCTGTCGGGTTTCGCCACCTCTGACTTGAGCGTCGATTTTTGTGATGCTCGTCAGGGGGGCGGA
GCCTATGGAAAAACGCCAGCAACGCGGCCTTTTTACGGTTCCTGGCCTTTTGCTGGCCTTTTGCTCACAT
GTTCTTTCCTGCGTTATCCCCTGATTCTGTGGATAACCGTATTACCGCCTTTGAGTGAGCTGATACCGCT
CGCCGCAGCCGAACGACCGAGCGCAGCGAGTCAGTGAGCGAGGAAGCGGAAGAGCGCCTGATGCGGTATT
TTCTCCTTACGCATCTGTGCGGTATTTCACACCGCATATGGTGCACTCTCAGTACAATCTGCTCTGATGC
CGCATAGTTAAGCCAGTATACACTCCGCTATCGCTACGTGACTGGGTCATGGCTGCGCCCCGACACCCGC
CAACACCCGCTGACGCGCCCTGACGGGCTTGTCTGCTCCCGGCATCCGCTTACAGACAAGCTGTGACCGT
CTCCGGGAGCTGCATGTGTCAGAGGTTTTCACCGTCATCACCGAAACGCGCGAGGCAGCAGATCAATTCG
CGCGCGAAGGCGAAGCGGCATGCATAATGTGCCTGTCAAATGGACGAAGCAGGGATTCTGCAAACCCTAT
GCTACTCCGTCAAGCCGTCAATTGTCTGATTCGTTACCAATTATGACAACTTGACGGCTACATCATTCAC
TTTTTCTTCACAACCGGCACGGAACTCGCTCGGGCTGGCCCCGGTGCATTTTTTAAATACCCGCGAGAAA
TAGAGTTGATCGTCAAAACCAACATTGCGACCGACGGTGGCGATAGGCATCCGGGTGGTGCTCAAAAGCA
GCTTCGCCTGGCTGATACGTTGGTCCTCGCGCCAGCTTAAGACGCTAATCCCTAACTGCTGGCGGAAAAG
ATGTGACAGACGCGACGGCGACAAGCAAACATGCTGTGCGACGCTGGCGATATCAAAATTGCTGTCTGCC
AGGTGATCGCTGATGTACTGACAAGCCTCGCGTACCCGATTATCCATCGGTGGATGGAGCGACTCGTTAA
TCGCTTCCATGCGCCGCAGTAACAATTGCTCAAGCAGATTTATCGCCAGCAGCTCCGAATAGCGCCCTTC
CCCTTGCCCGGCGTTAATGATTTGCCCAAACAGGTCGCTGAAATGCGGCTGGTGCGCTTCATCCGGGCGA
AAGAACCCCGTATTGGCAAATATTGACGGCCAGTTAAGCCATTCATGCCAGTAGGCGCGCGGACGAAAGT
AAACCCACTGGTGATACCATTCGCGAGCCTCCGGATGACGACCGTAGTGATGAATCTCTCCTGGCGGGAA
CAGCAAAATATCACCCGGTCGGCAAACAAATTCTCGTCCCTGATTTTTCACCACCCCCTGACCGCGAATG
GTGAGATTGAGAATATAACCTTTCATTCCCAGCGGTCGGTCGATAAAAAAATCGAGATAACCGTTGGCCT
CAATCGGCGTTAAACCCGCCACCAGATGGGCATTAAACGAGTATCCCGGCAGCAGGGGATCATTTTGCGC
TTCAGCCATACTTT
Features (pLannotate 1.2.2; 16 found; start..end, strand, type, name):
     22..306     +  promoter       araBAD promoter: araBAD; promoter of the L-arabinose operon of E. coli; the araC regulatory gene is transcribed in the opposite direction (Guzman et al., 1995)
    352..372     +  CDS            capTEV™ (fragment): composite tag for in vivo biotinylation, TEV protease cleavage, and 6xHis tagging
    373..405     +  CDS            T7 tag (gene 10 leader): leader peptide from bacteriophage T7 gene 10 promotes efficient translation in E. coli
    409..432     +  CDS            Xpress™ tag: Xpress™ epitope tag, including an enterokinase recognition and cleavage site
    448..903     +  CDS            HaloTag® (fragment): modified bacterial dehalogenase that forms covalent bonds with chloroalkane derivatives
    907..1632    +  CDS            cEGFP: cEGFP is a basic (constitutively fluorescent) green fluorescent protein published in 2008, derived from Aequorea victoria.
   1638..2064    +  CDS            HaloTag® (fragment): modified bacterial dehalogenase that forms covalent bonds with chloroalkane derivatives
   2157..2272    +  ncRNA          5S rRNA: Accession: RF00001 - 5S ribosomal RNA
   2276..2362    +  terminator     rrnB T1 terminator: Escherichia coli rrnB; transcription terminator T1 from the E. coli rrnB gene
   2454..2481    +  terminator     rrnB T2 terminator: transcription terminator T2 from the E. coli rrnB gene
   2500..2591    +  promoter       AmpR promoter: bla
   2592..3452    +  CDS            AmpR: β-lactamase; bla; confers resistance to ampicillin, carbenicillin, and related antibiotics
   3623..4211    +  rep_origin     ori: high-copy-number ColE1/pMB1/pBR322/pUC origin of replication
   4397..4537    -  misc_feature   bom: basis of mobility region from pBR322
   4639..4679    -  CDS            rop (fragment): Rop protein, which maintains plasmids at low copy number; rop
   4801..5679    -  CDS            araC: L-arabinose regulatory protein; araC
