[The description below was written by a language model from this plasmid's Addgene catalogue record and pLannotate feature annotations shown in this document.]
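Description:
pBad-HaloGFP-153-155 is a bacterial expression plasmid built on the Invitrogen pBAD backbone and designed to produce a green fluorescent Ca2+ indicator protein in E. coli. It is propagated through a high-copy ColE1/pMB1-type origin and selected with ampicillin via the β-lactamase (AmpR) gene. A pBR322 bom region and a small remnant of rop are also annotated in the backbone. The full sequence record is 5,684 nt, consistent with a roughly 4 kb backbone plus the 1,617 bp synthetic insert, which was introduced by Gibson cloning.

Expression is driven by the araBAD promoter, with the divergently oriented araC regulator carried on the same plasmid, so transcription is induced by L-arabinose and otherwise kept low. The open reading frame begins with the pBAD leader region: a short fragment annotated as a His-tag-containing composite tag, the T7 gene 10 leader that aids translation, and the Xpress epitope with its enterokinase cleavage site. The insert itself is a chimera in which a GFP sequence (annotated as cEGFP) is flanked by two HaloTag fragments, meaning the fluorescent protein is inserted within the HaloTag self-labelling dehalogenase. The name suggests an insertion around residues 153–155, although the record does not spell this out. HaloTag covalently binds chloroalkane ligands, and the associated work concerns chemigenetic indicators that combine synthetic chelators with GFP, so Ca2+ sensing presumably depends on a chelator-bearing ligand attached to the HaloTag portion. The rrnB T1 and T2 terminators follow the coding sequence. The plasmid is suited to arabinose-inducible production of the indicator protein in bacteria.
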