Addgene plasmid #198629: pBad-HaloGFP-153-155
Purpose: Green fluorescent Ca2+ ion indicator for bacterial expression.
Depositing lab: Robert Campbell. Depositing organization: The University of Tokyo. Publication: Chemigenetic indicators based on synthetic chelators and green fluorescent protein. Zhu W, Takeuchi S, Imai S, Terada T, Ueda T, Nasu Y, Terai T, Campbell RE. Nat Chem Biol. 2023 Jan;19(1):38-44. doi: 10.1038/s41589-022-01134-z. Epub 2022 Sep 22. PubMed 36138142.
Backbone
  Vector backbone: PBad
  Backbone manufacturer: Invitrogen
  Backbone size w/o insert (bp): 4000
  Vector type: Bacterial Expression
Growth in bacteria
  Bacterial resistance: Ampicillin, 100 μg/mL
  Growth temperature: 37°C
  Growth strain: DH5alpha
  Copy number: High Copy
Gene/Insert
  Gene/Insert name: HaloGFP-153-155
  Species: Synthetic
  Insert size (bp): 1617
  Promoter: araBAD promoter
  Cloning method: Gibson Cloning
  Sequencing primers: 5′ pBAD forward; 3′ pBAD Reverse
Terms and licenses: Academic/Nonprofit Terms; Industry Terms: Not Available to Industry
How to cite: pBad-HaloGFP-153-155 was a gift from Robert Campbell (Addgene plasmid # 198629 ; http://n2t.net/addgene:198629 ; RRID:Addgene_198629)
